>Addgene plasmid #121847 | JC201: pMVP/Ad/5-35-DEST | addgene full sequence | sequence record 240406 | Addgene NGS Result
CATCATCAATAATATACCTTATTTTGGATTGAAGCCAATATGATAATGAGGGGGTGGAGTTTGTGACGTG
GCGCGGGGCGTGGGAACGGGGCGGGTGACGTAGTAGTGTGGCGGAAGTGTGATGTTGCAAGTGTGGCGGA
ACACATGTAAGCGACGGATGTGGCAAAAGTGACGTTTTTGGTGTGCGCCGGTGTACACAGGAAGTGACAA
TTTTCGCGCGGTTTTAGGCGGATGTTGTAGTAAATTTGGGCGTAACCGAGTAAGATTTGGCCATTTTCGC
GGGAAAACTGAATAAGAGGAAGTGAAATCTGAATAATTTTGTGTTACTCATAGCGCGTAATATTTGTCTA
GGGCCGCGGGGACTTTGACCGTTTACGTGGAGACTCGCCCAGGTGTTTTTCTCAGGTGTTTTCCGCGTTC
CGGGTCAAAGTTGGCGTTTTATTATTATAGTCAGTCGAAGCTTGGATCCGGTACCTCTAGAATTCTCGAG
CGGCCGCTAGCGACATCGATCACAAGTTTGTACAAAAAAGCTGAACGAGAAACGTAAAATGATATAAATA
TCAATATATTAAATTAGATTTTGCATAAAAAACAGACTACATAATACTGTAAAACACAACATATCCAGTC
ACTATGAATCAACTACTTAGATGGTATTAGTGACCTGTAGTCGACCGACAGCCTTCCAAATGTTCTTCGG
GTGATGCTGCCAACTTAGTCGACCGACAGCCTTCCAAATGTTCTTCTCAAACGGAATCGTCGTATCCAGC
CTACTCGCTATTGTCCTCAATGCCGTATTAAATCATAAAAAGAAATAAGAAAAAGAGGTGCGAGCCTCTT
TTTTGTGTGACAAAATAAAAACATCTACCTATTCATATACGCTAGTGTCATAGTCCTGAAAATCATCTGC
ATCAAGAACAATTTCACAACTCTTATACTTTTCTCTTACAAGTCGTTCGGCTTCATCTGGATTTTCAGCC
TCTATACTTACTAAACGTGATAAAGTTTCTGTAATTTCTACTGTATCGACCTGCAGACTGGCTGTGTATA
AGGGAGCCTGACATTTATATTCCCCAGAACATCAGGTTAATGGCGTTTTTGATGTCATTTTCGCGGTGGC
TGAGATCAGCCACTTCTTCCCCGATAACGGAGACCGGCACACTGGCCATATCGGTGGTCATCATGCGCCA
GCTTTCATCCCCGATATGCACCACCGGGTAAAGTTCACGGGAGACTTTATCTGACAGCAGACGTGCACTG
GCCAGGGGGATCACCATCCGTCGCCCGGGCGTGTCAATAATATCACTCTGTACATCCACAAACAGACGAT
AACGGCTCTCTCTTTTATAGGTGTAAACCTTAAACTGCATTTCACCAGCCCCTGTTCTCGTCAGCAAAAG
AGCCGTTCATTTCAATAAACCGGGCGACCTCAGCCATCCCTTCCTGATTTTCCGCTTTCCAGCGTTCGGC
ACGCAGACGACGGGCTTCATTCTGCATGGTTGTGCTTACCAGACCGGAGATATTGACATCATATATGCCT
TGAGCAACTGATAGCTGTCGCTGTCAACTGTCACTGTAATACGCTGCTTCATAGCATACCTCTTTTTGAC
ATACTTCGGGTATACATATCAGTATATATTCTTATACCGCAAAAATCAGCGCGCAAATACGCATACTGTT
ATCTGGCTTTTAGTAAGCCGGATCCACGCGGCGTTTACGCCCCCCCTGCCACTCATCGCAGTACTGTTGT
AATTCATTAAGCATTCTGCCGACATGGAAGCCATCACAAACGGCATGATGAACCTGAATCGCCAGCGGCA
TCAGCACCTTGTCGCCTTGCGTATAATATTTGCCCATGGTGAAAACGGGGGCGAAGAAGTTGTCCATATT
GGCCACGTTTAAATCAAAACTGGTGAAACTCACCCAGGGATTGGCTGAGACGAAAAACATATTCTCAATA
AACCCTTTAGGGAAATAGGCCAGGTTTTCACCGTAACACGCCACATCTTGCGAATATATGTGTAGAAACT
GCCGGAAATCGTCGTGGTATTCACTCCAGAGCGATGAAAACGTTTCAGTTTGCTCATGGAAAACGGTGTA
ACAAGGGTGAACACTATCCCATATCACCAGCTCACCGTCTTTCATTGCCATACGGAATTCCGGATGAGCA
TTCATCAGGCGGGCAAGAATGTGAATAAAGGCCGGATAAAACTTGTGCTTATTTTTCTTTACGGTCTTTA
AAAAGGCCGTAATATCCAGCTGAACGGTCTGGTTATAGGTACATTGAGCAACTGACTGAAATGCCTCAAA
ATGTTCTTTACGATGCCATTGGGATATATCAACGGTGGTATATCCAGTGATTTTTTTCTCCATTTTAGCT
TCCTTAGCTCCTGAAAATCTCGATAACTCAAAAAATACGCCCGGTAGTGATCTTATTTCATTATGGTGAA
AGTTGGAACCTCTTACGTGCCGATCAACGTCTCATTTTCGCCAAAAGTTGGCCCAGGGCTTCCCGGTATC
AACAGGGACACCAGGATTTATTTATTCTGCGAAGTGATCTTCCGTCACAGGTATTTATTCGGCGCAAAGT
GCGTCGGGTGATGCTGCCAACTTAGTCGACTACAGGTCACTAATACCATCTAAGTAGTTGATTCATAGTG
ACTGGATATGTTGTGTTTTACAGTATTATGTAGTCTGTTTTTTATGCAAAATCTAATTTAATATATTGAT
ATTTATATCATTTTACGTTTCTCGTTCAGCTTTCTTGTACAAAGTGGTGATCGATTCGACAGATCACTGA
AATGTGTGGGCGTGGCTTAAGGGTGGGAAAGAATATATAAGGTGGGGGTCTTATGTAGTTTTGTATCTGT
TTTGCAGCAGCCGCCGCCGCCATGAGCACCAACTCGTTTGATGGAAGCATTGTGAGCTCATATTTGACAA
CGCGCATGCCCCCATGGGCCGGGGTGCGTCAGAATGTGATGGGCTCCAGCATTGATGGTCGCCCCGTCCT
GCCCGCAAACTCTACTACCTTGACCTACGAGACCGTGTCTGGAACGCCGTTGGAGACTGCAGCCTCCGCC
GCCGCTTCAGCCGCTGCAGCCACCGCCCGCGGGATTGTGACTGACTTTGCTTTCCTGAGCCCGCTTGCAA
GCAGTGCAGCTTCCCGTTCATCCGCCCGCGATGACAAGTTGACGGCTCTTTTGGCACAATTGGATTCTTT
GACCCGGGAACTTAATGTCGTTTCTCAGCAGCTGTTGGATCTGCGCCAGCAGGTTTCTGCCCTGAAGGCT
TCCTCCCCTCCCAATGCGGTTTAAAACATAAATAAAAAACCAGACTCTGTTTGGATTTGGATCAAGCAAG
TGTCTTGCTGTCTTTATTTAGGGGTTTTGCGCGCGCGGTAGGCCCGGGACCAGCGGTCTCGGTCGTTGAG
GGTCCTGTGTATTTTTTCCAGGACGTGGTAAAGGTGACTCTGGATGTTCAGATACATGGGCATAAGCCCG
TCTCTGGGGTGGAGGTAGCACCACTGCAGAGCTTCATGCTGCGGGGTGGTGTTGTAGATGATCCAGTCGT
AGCAGGAGCGCTGGGCGTGGTGCCTAAAAATGTCTTTCAGTAGCAAGCTGATTGCCAGGGGCAGGCCCTT
GGTGTAAGTGTTTACAAAGCGGTTAAGCTGGGATGGGTGCATACGTGGGGATATGAGATGCATCTTGGAC
TGTATTTTTAGGTTGGCTATGTTCCCAGCCATATCCCTCCGGGGATTCATGTTGTGCAGAACCACCAGCA
CAGTGTATCCGGTGCACTTGGGAAATTTGTCATGTAGCTTAGAAGGAAATGCGTGGAAGAACTTGGAGAC
GCCCTTGTGACCTCCAAGATTTTCCATGCATTCGTCCATAATGATGGCAATGGGCCCACGGGCGGCGGCC
TGGGCGAAGATATTTCTGGGATCACTAACGTCATAGTTGTGTTCCAGGATGAGATCGTCATAGGCCATTT
TTACAAAGCGCGGGCGGAGGGTGCCAGACTGCGGTATAATGGTTCCATCCGGCCCAGGGGCGTAGTTACC
CTCACAGATTTGCATTTCCCACGCTTTGAGTTCAGATGGGGGGATCATGTCTACCTGCGGGGCGATGAAG
AAAACGGTTTCCGGGGTAGGGGAGATCAGCTGGGAAGAAAGCAGGTTCCTGAGCAGCTGCGACTTACCGC
AGCCGGTGGGCCCGTAAATCACACCTATTACCGGCTGCAACTGGTAGTTAAGAGAGCTGCAGCTGCCGTC
ATCCCTGAGCAGGGGGGCCACTTCGTTAAGCATGTCCCTGACTCGCATGTTTTCCCTGACCAAATCCGCC
AGAAGGCGCTCGCCGCCCAGCGATAGCAGTTCTTGCAAGGAAGCAAAGTTTTTCAACGGTTTGAGACCGT
CCGCCGTAGGCATGCTTTTGAGCGTTTGACCAAGCAGTTCCAGGCGGTCCCACAGCTCGGTCACCTGCTC
TACGGCATCTCGATCCAGCATATCTCCTCGTTTCGCGGGTTGGGGCGGCTTTCGCTGTACGGCAGTAGTC
GGTGCTCGTCCAGACGGGCCAGGGTCATGTCTTTCCACGGGCGCAGGGTCCTCGTCAGCGTAGTCTGGGT
CACGGTGAAGGGGTGCGCTCCGGGCTGCGCGCTGGCCAGGGTGCGCTTGAGGCTGGTCCTGCTGGTGCTG
AAGCGCTGCCGGTCTTCGCCCTGCGCGTCGGCCAGGTAGCATTTGACCATGGTGTCATAGTCCAGCCCCT
CCGCGGCGTGGCCCTTGGCGCGCAGCTTGCCCTTGGAGGAGGCGCCGCACGAGGGGCAGTGCAGACTTTT
GAGGGCGTAGAGCTTGGGCGCGAGAAATACCGATTCCGGGGAGTAGGCATCCGCGCCGCAGGCCCCGCAG
ACGGTCTCGCATTCCACGAGCCAGGTGAGCTCTGGCCGTTCGGGGTCAAAAACCAGGTTTCCCCCATGCT
TTTTGATGCGTTTCTTACCTCTGGTTTCCATGAGCCGGTGTCCACGCTCGGTGACGAAAAGGCTGTCCGT
GTCCCCGTATACAGACTTGAGAGGCCTGTCCTCGAGCGGTGTTCCGCGGTCCTCCTCGTATAGAAACTCG
GACCACTCTGAGACAAAGGCTCGCGTCCAGGCCAGCACGAAGGAGGCTAAGTGGGAGGGGTAGCGGTCGT
TGTCCACTAGGGGGTCCACTCGCTCCAGGGTGTGAAGACACATGTCGCCCTCTTCGGCATCAAGGAAGGT
GATTGGTTTGTAGGTGTAGGCCACGTGACCGGGTGTTCCTGAAGGGGGGCTATAAAAGGGGGTGGGGGCG
CGTTCGTCCTCACTCTCTTCCGCATCGCTGTCTGCGAGGGCCAGCTGTTGGGGTGAGTACTCCCTCTGAA
AAGCGGGCATGACTTCTGCGCTAAGATTGTCAGTTTCCAAAAACGAGGAGGATTTGATATTCACCTGGCC
CGCGGTGATGCCTTTGAGGGTGGCCGCATCCATCTGGTCAGAAAAGACAATCTTTTTGTTGTCAAGCTTG
GTGGCAAACGACCCGTAGAGGGCGTTGGACAGCAACTTGGCGATGGAGCGCAGGGTTTGGTTTTTGTCGC
GATCGGCGCGCTCCTTGGCCGCGATGTTTAGCTGCACGTATTCGCGCGCAACGCACCGCCATTCGGGAAA
GACGGTGGTGCGCTCGTCGGGCACCAGGTGCACGCGCCAACCGCGGTTGTGCAGGGTGACAAGGTCAACG
CTGGTGGCTACCTCTCCGCGTAGGCGCTCGTTGGTCCAGCAGAGGCGGCCGCCCTTGCGCGAGCAGAATG
GCGGTAGGGGGTCTAGCTGCGTCTCGTCCGGGGGGTCTGCGTCCACGGTAAAGACCCCGGGCAGCAGGCG
CGCGTCGAAGTAGTCTATCTTGCATCCTTGCAAGTCTAGCGCCTGCTGCCATGCGCGGGCGGCAAGCGCG
CGCTCGTATGGGTTGAGTGGGGGACCCCATGGCATGGGGTGGGTGAGCGCGGAGGCGTACATGCCGCAAA
TGTCGTAAACGTAGAGGGGCTCTCTGAGTATTCCAAGATATGTAGGGTAGCATCTTCCACCGCGGATGCT
GGCGCGCACGTAATCGTATAGTTCGTGCGAGGGAGCGAGGAGGTCGGGACCGAGGTTGCTACGGGCGGGC
TGCTCTGCTCGGAAGACTATCTGCCTGAAGATGGCATGTGAGTTGGATGATATGGTTGGACGCTGGAAGA
CGTTGAAGCTGGCGTCTGTGAGACCTACCGCGTCACGCACGAAGGAGGCGTAGGAGTCGCGCAGCTTGTT
GACCAGCTCGGCGGTGACCTGCACGTCTAGGGCGCAGTAGTCCAGGGTTTCCTTGATGATGTCATACTTA
TCCTGTCCCTTTTTTTTCCACAGCTCGCGGTTGAGGACAAACTCTTCGCGGTCTTTCCAGTACTCTTGGA
TCGGAAACCCGTCGGCCTCCGAACGGTAAGAGCCTAGCATGTAGAACTGGTTGACGGCCTGGTAGGCGCA
GCATCCCTTTTCTACGGGTAGCGCGTATGCCTGCGCGGCCTTCCGGAGCGAGGTGTGGGTGAGCGCAAAG
GTGTCCCTGACCATGACTTTGAGGTACTGGTATTTGAAGTCAGTGTCGTCGCATCCGCCCTGCTCCCAGA
GCAAAAAGTCCGTGCGCTTTTTGGAACGCGGATTTGGCAGGGCGAAGGTGACATCGTTGAAGAGTATCTT
TCCCGCGCGAGGCATAAAGTTGCGTGTGATGCGGAAGGGTCCCGGCACCTCGGAACGGTTGTTAATTACC
TGGGCGGCGAGCACGATCTCGTCAAAGCCGTTGATGTTGTGGCCCACAATGTAAAGTTCCAAGAAGCGCG
GGATGCCCTTGATGGAAGGCAATTTTTTAAGTTCCTCGTAGGTGAGCTCTTCAGGGGAGCTGAGCCCGTG
CTCTGAAAGGGCCCAGTCTGCAAGATGAGGGTTGGAAGCGACGAATGAGCTCCACAGGTCACGGGCCATT
AGCATTTGCAGGTGGTCGCGAAAGGTCCTAAACTGGCGACCTATGGCCATTTTTTCTGGGGTGATGCAGT
AGAAGGTAAGCGGGTCTTGTTCCCAGCGGTCCCATCCAAGGTTCGCGGCTAGGTCTCGCGCGGCAGTCAC
TAGAGGCTCATCTCCGCCGAACTTCATGACCAGCATGAAGGGCACGAGCTGCTTCCCAAAGGCCCCCATC
CAAGTATAGGTCTCTACATCGTAGGTGACAAAGAGACGCTCGGTGCGAGGATGCGAGCCGATCGGGAAGA
ACTGGATCTCCCGCCACCAATTGGAGGAGTGGCTATTGATGTGGTGAAAGTAGAAGTCCCTGCGACGGGC
CGAACACTCGTGCTGGCTTTTGTAAAAACGTGCGCAGTACTGGCAGCGGTGCACGGGCTGTACATCCTGC
ACGAGGTTGACCTGACGACCGCGCACAAGGAAGCAGAGTGGGAATTTGAGCCCCTCGCCTGGCGGGTTTG
GCTGGTGGTCTTCTACTTCGGCTGCTTGTCCTTGACCGTCTGGCTGCTCGAGGGGAGTTACGGTGGATCG
GACCACCACGCCGCGCGAGCCCAAAGTCCAGATGTCCGCGCGCGGCGGTCGGAGCTTGATGACAACATCG
CGCAGATGGGAGCTGTCCATGGTCTGGAGCTCCCGCGGCGTCAGGTCAGGCGGGAGCTCCTGCAGGTTTA
CCTCGCATAGACGGGTCAGGGCGCGGGCTAGATCCAGGTGATACCTAATTTCCAGGGGCTGGTTGGTGGC
GGCGTCGATGGCTTGCAAGAGGCCGCATCCCCGCGGCGCGACTACGGTACCGCGCGGCGGGCGGTGGGCC
GCGGGGGTGTCCTTGGATGATGCATCTAAAAGCGGTGACGCGGGCGAGCCCCCGGAGGTAGGGGGGGCTC
CGGACCCGCCGGGAGAGGGGGCAGGGGCACGTCGGCGCCGCGCGCGGGCAGGAGCTGGTGCTGCGCGCGT
AGGTTGCTGGCGAACGCGACGACGCGGCGGTTGATCTCCTGAATCTGGCGCCTCTGCGTGAAGACGACGG
GCCCGGTGAGCTTGAACCTGAAAGAGAGTTCGACAGAATCAATTTCGGTGTCGTTGACGGCGGCCTGGCG
CAAAATCTCCTGCACGTCTCCTGAGTTGTCTTGATAGGCGATCTCGGCCATGAACTGCTCGATCTCTTCC
TCCTGGAGATCTCCGCGTCCGGCTCGCTCCACGGTGGCGGCGAGGTCGTTGGAAATGCGGGCCATGAGCT
GCGAGAAGGCGTTGAGGCCTCCCTCGTTCCAGACGCGGCTGTAGACCACGCCCCCTTCGGCATCGCGGGC
GCGCATGACCACCTGCGCGAGATTGAGCTCCACGTGCCGGGCGAAGACGGCGTAGTTTCGCAGGCGCTGA
AAGAGGTAGTTGAGGGTGGTGGCGGTGTGTTCTGCCACGAAGAAGTACATAACCCAGCGTCGCAACGTGG
ATTCGTTGATATCCCCCAAGGCCTCAAGGCGCTCCATGGCCTCGTAGAAGTCCACGGCGAAGTTGAAAAA
CTGGGAGTTGCGCGCCGACACGGTTAACTCCTCCTCCAGAAGACGGATGAGCTCGGCGACAGTGTCGCGC
ACCTCGCGCTCAAAGGCTACAGGGGCCTCTTCTTCTTCTTCAATCTCCTCTTCCATAAGGGCCTCCCCTT
CTTCTTCTTCTGGCGGCGGTGGGGGAGGGGGGACACGGCGGCGACGACGGCGCACCGGGAGGCGGTCGAC
AAAGCGCTCGATCATCTCCCCGCGGCGACGGCGCATGGTCTCGGTGACGGCGCGGCCGTTCTCGCGGGGG
CGCAGTTGGAAGACGCCGCCCGTCATGTCCCGGTTATGGGTTGGCGGGGGGCTGCCATGCGGCAGGGATA
CGGCGCTAACGATGCATCTCAACAATTGTTGTGTAGGTACTCCGCCGCCGAGGGACCTGAGCGAGTCCGC
ATCGACCGGATCGGAAAACCTCTCGAGAAAGGCGTCTAACCAGTCACAGTCGCAAGGTAGGCTGAGCACC
GTGGCGGGCGGCAGCGGGCGGCGGTCGGGGTTGTTTCTGGCGGAGGTGCTGCTGATGATGTAATTAAAGT
AGGCGGTCTTGAGACGGCGGATGGTCGACAGAAGCACCATGTCCTTGGGTCCGGCCTGCTGAATGCGCAG
GCGGTCGGCCATGCCCCAGGCTTCGTTTTGACATCGGCGCAGGTCTTTGTAGTAGTCTTGCATGAGCCTT
TCTACCGGCACTTCTTCTTCTCCTTCCTCTTGTCCTGCATCTCTTGCATCTATCGCTGCGGCGGCGGCGG
AGTTTGGCCGTAGGTGGCGCCCTCTTCCTCCCATGCGTGTGACCCCGAAGCCCCTCATCGGCTGAAGCAG
GGCTAGGTCGGCGACAACGCGCTCGGCTAATATGGCCTGCTGCACCTGCGTGAGGGTAGACTGGAAGTCA
TCCATGTCCACAAAGCGGTGGTATGCGCCCGTGTTGATGGTGTAAGTGCAGTTGGCCATAACGGACCAGT
TAACGGTCTGGTGACCCGGCTGCGAGAGCTCGGTGTACCTGAGACGCGAGTAAGCCCTCGAGTCAAATAC
GTAGTCGTTGCAAGTCCGCACCAGGTACTGGTATCCCACCAAAAAGTGCGGCGGCGGCTGGCGGTAGAGG
GGCCAGCGTAGGGTGGCCGGGGCTCCGGGGGCGAGATCTTCCAACATAAGGCGATGATATCCGTAGATGT
ACCTGGACATCCAGGTGATGCCGGCGGCGGTGGTGGAGGCGCGCGGAAAGTCGCGGACGCGGTTCCAGAT
GTTGCGCAGCGGCAAAAAGTGCTCCATGGTCGGGACGCTCTGGCCGGTCAGGCGCGCGCAATCGTTGACG
CTCTAGACCGTGCAAAAGGAGAGCCTGTAAGCGGGCACTCTTCCGTGGTCTGGTGGATAAATTCGCAAGG
GTATCATGGCGGACGACCGGGGTTCGAGCCCCGTATCCGGCCGTCCGCCGTGATCCATGCGGTTACCGCC
CGCGTGTCGAACCCAGGTGTGCGACGTCAGACAACGGGGGAGTGCTCCTTTTGGCTTCCTTCCAGGCGCG
GCGGCTGCTGCGCTAGCTTTTTTGGCCACTGGCCGCGCGCAGCGTAAGCGGTTAGGCTGGAAAGCGAAAG
CATTAAGTGGCTCGCTCCCTGTAGCCGGAGGGTTATTTTCCAAGGGTTGAGTCGCGGGACCCCCGGTTCG
AGTCTCGGACCGGCCGGACTGCGGCGAACGGGGGTTTGCCTCCCCGTCATGCAAGACCCCGCTTGCAAAT
TCCTCCGGAAACAGGGACGAGCCCCTTTTTTGCTTTTCCCAGATGCATCCGGTGCTGCGGCAGATGCGCC
CCCCTCCTCAGCAGCGGCAAGAGCAAGAGCAGCGGCAGACATGCAGGGCACCCTCCCCTCCTCCTACCGC
GTCAGGAGGGGCGACATCCGCGGTTGACGCGGCAGCAGATGGTGATTACGAACCCCCGCGGCGCCGGGCC
CGGCACTACCTGGACTTGGAGGAGGGCGAGGGCCTGGCGCGGCTAGGAGCGCCCTCTCCTGAGCGGCACC
CAAGGGTGCAGCTGAAGCGTGATACGCGTGAGGCGTACGTGCCGCGGCAGAACCTGTTTCGCGACCGCGA
GGGAGAGGAGCCCGAGGAGATGCGGGATCGAAAGTTCCACGCAGGGCGCGAGCTGCGGCATGGCCTGAAT
CGCGAGCGGTTGCTGCGCGAGGAGGACTTTGAGCCCGACGCGCGAACCGGGATTAGTCCCGCGCGCGCAC
ACGTGGCGGCCGCCGACCTGGTAACCGCATACGAGCAGACGGTGAACCAGGAGATTAACTTTCAAAAAAG
CTTTAACAACCACGTGCGTACGCTTGTGGCGCGCGAGGAGGTGGCTATAGGACTGATGCATCTGTGGGAC
TTTGTAAGCGCGCTGGAGCAAAACCCAAATAGCAAGCCGCTCATGGCGCAGCTGTTCCTTATAGTGCAGC
ACAGCAGGGACAACGAGGCATTCAGGGATGCGCTGCTAAACATAGTAGAGCCCGAGGGCCGCTGGCTGCT
CGATTTGATAAACATCCTGCAGAGCATAGTGGTGCAGGAGCGCAGCTTGAGCCTGGCTGACAAGGTGGCC
GCCATCAACTATTCCATGCTTAGCCTGGGCAAGTTTTACGCCCGCAAGATATACCATACCCCTTACGTTC
CCATAGACAAGGAGGTAAAGATCGAGGGGTTCTACATGCGCATGGCGCTGAAGGTGCTTACCTTGAGCGA
CGACCTGGGCGTTTATCGCAACGAGCGCATCCACAAGGCCGTGAGCGTGAGCCGGCGGCGCGAGCTCAGC
GACCGCGAGCTGATGCACAGCCTGCAAAGGGCCCTGGCTGGCACGGGCAGCGGCGATAGAGAGGCCGAGT
CCTACTTTGACGCGGGCGCTGACCTGCGCTGGGCCCCAAGCCGACGCGCCCTGGAGGCAGCTGGGGCCGG
ACCTGGGCTGGCGGTGGCACCCGCGCGCGCTGGCAACGTCGGCGGCGTGGAGGAATATGACGAGGACGAT
GAGTACGAGCCAGAGGACGGCGAGTACTAAGCGGTGATGTTTCTGATCAGATGATGCAAGACGCAACGGA
CCCGGCGGTGCGGGCGGCGCTGCAGAGCCAGCCGTCCGGCCTTAACTCCACGGACGACTGGCGCCAGGTC
ATGGACCGCATCATGTCGCTGACTGCGCGCAATCCTGACGCGTTCCGGCAGCAGCCGCAGGCCAACCGGC
TCTCCGCAATTCTGGAAGCGGTGGTCCCGGCGCGCGCAAACCCCACGCACGAGAAGGTGCTGGCGATCGT
AAACGCGCTGGCCGAAAACAGGGCCATCCGGCCCGACGAGGCCGGCCTGGTCTACGACGCGCTGCTTCAG
CGCGTGGCTCGTTACAACAGCGGCAACGTGCAGACCAACCTGGACCGGCTGGTGGGGGATGTGCGCGAGG
CCGTGGCGCAGCGTGAGCGCGCGCAGCAGCAGGGCAACCTGGGCTCCATGGTTGCACTAAACGCCTTCCT
GAGTACACAGCCCGCCAACGTGCCGCGGGGACAGGAGGACTACACCAACTTTGTGAGCGCACTGCGGCTA
ATGGTGACTGAGACACCGCAAAGTGAGGTGTACCAGTCTGGGCCAGACTATTTTTTCCAGACCAGTAGAC
AAGGCCTGCAGACCGTAAACCTGAGCCAGGCTTTCAAAAACTTGCAGGGGCTGTGGGGGGTGCGGGCTCC
CACAGGCGACCGCGCGACCGTGTCTAGCTTGCTGACGCCCAACTCGCGCCTGTTGCTGCTGCTAATAGCG
CCCTTCACGGACAGTGGCAGCGTGTCCCGGGACACATACCTAGGTCACTTGCTGACACTGTACCGCGAGG
CCATAGGTCAGGCGCATGTGGACGAGCATACTTTCCAGGAGATTACAAGTGTCAGCCGCGCGCTGGGGCA
GGAGGACACGGGCAGCCTGGAGGCAACCCTAAACTACCTGCTGACCAACCGGCGGCAGAAGATCCCCTCG
TTGCACAGTTTAAACAGCGAGGAGGAGCGCATTTTGCGCTACGTGCAGCAGAGCGTGAGCCTTAACCTGA
TGCGCGACGGGGTAACGCCCAGCGTGGCGCTGGACATGACCGCGCGCAACATGGAACCGGGCATGTATGC
CTCAAACCGGCCGTTTATCAACCGCCTAATGGACTACTTGCATCGCGCGGCCGCCGTGAACCCCGAGTAT
TTCACCAATGCCATCTTGAACCCGCACTGGCTACCGCCCCCTGGTTTCTACACCGGGGGATTCGAGGTGC
CCGAGGGTAACGATGGATTCCTCTGGGACGACATAGACGACAGCGTGTTTTCCCCGCAACCGCAGACCCT
GCTAGAGTTGCAACAGCGCGAGCAGGCAGAGGCGGCGCTGCGAAAGGAAAGCTTCCGCAGGCCAAGCAGC
TTGTCCGATCTAGGCGCTGCGGCCCCGCGGTCAGATGCTAGTAGCCCATTTCCAAGCTTGATAGGGTCTC
TTACCAGCACTCGCACCACCCGCCCGCGCCTGCTGGGCGAGGAGGAGTACCTAAACAACTCGCTGCTGCA
GCCGCAGCGCGAAAAAAACCTGCCTCCGGCATTTCCCAACAACGGGATAGAGAGCCTAGTGGACAAGATG
AGTAGATGGAAGACGTACGCGCAGGAGCACAGGGACGTGCCAGGCCCGCGCCCGCCCACCCGTCGTCAAA
GGCACGACCGTCAGCGGGGTCTGGTGTGGGAGGACGATGACTCGGCAGACGACAGCAGCGTCCTGGATTT
GGGAGGGAGTGGCAACCCGTTTGCGCACCTTCGCCCCAGGCTGGGGAGAATGTTTTAAAAAAAAAAAAAG
CATGATGCAAAATAAAAAACTCACCAAGGCCATGGCACCGAGCGTTGGTTTTCTTGTATTCCCCTTAGTA
TGCGGCGCGCGGCGATGTATGAGGAAGGTCCTCCTCCCTCCTACGAGAGTGTGGTGAGCGCGGCGCCAGT
GGCGGCGGCGCTGGGTTCTCCCTTCGATGCTCCCCTGGACCCGCCGTTTGTGCCTCCGCGGTACCTGCGG
CCTACCGGGGGGAGAAACAGCATCCGTTACTCTGAGTTGGCACCCCTATTCGACACCACCCGTGTGTACC
TGGTGGACAACAAGTCAACGGATGTGGCATCCCTGAACTACCAGAACGACCACAGCAACTTTCTGACCAC
GGTCATTCAAAACAATGACTACAGCCCGGGGGAGGCAAGCACACAGACCATCAATCTTGACGACCGGTCG
CACTGGGGCGGCGACCTGAAAACCATCCTGCATACCAACATGCCAAATGTGAACGAGTTCATGTTTACCA
ATAAGTTTAAGGCGCGGGTGATGGTGTCGCGCTTGCCTACTAAGGACAATCAGGTGGAGCTGAAATACGA
GTGGGTGGAGTTCACGCTGCCCGAGGGCAACTACTCCGAGACCATGACCATAGACCTTATGAACAACGCG
ATCGTGGAGCACTACTTGAAAGTGGGCAGACAGAACGGGGTTCTGGAAAGCGACATCGGGGTAAAGTTTG
ACACCCGCAACTTCAGACTGGGGTTTGACCCCGTCACTGGTCTTGTCATGCCTGGGGTATATACAAACGA
AGCCTTCCATCCAGACATCATTTTGCTGCCAGGATGCGGGGTGGACTTCACCCACAGCCGCCTGAGCAAC
TTGTTGGGCATCCGCAAGCGGCAACCCTTCCAGGAGGGCTTTAGGATCACCTACGATGATCTGGAGGGTG
GTAACATTCCCGCACTGTTGGATGTGGACGCCTACCAGGCGAGCTTGAAAGATGACACCGAACAGGGCGG
GGGTGGCGCAGGCGGCAGCAACAGCAGTGGCAGCGGCGCGGAAGAGAACTCCAACGCGGCAGCCGCGGCA
ATGCAGCCGGTGGAGGACATGAACGATCATGCCATTCGCGGCGACACCTTTGCCACACGGGCTGAGGAGA
AGCGCGCTGAGGCCGAAGCAGCGGCCGAAGCTGCCGCCCCCGCTGCGCAACCCGAGGTCGAGAAGCCTCA
GAAGAAACCGGTGATCAAACCCCTGACAGAGGACAGCAAGAAACGCAGTTACAACCTAATAAGCAATGAC
AGCACCTTCACCCAGTACCGCAGCTGGTACCTTGCATACAACTACGGCGACCCTCAGACCGGAATCCGCT
CATGGACCCTGCTTTGCACTCCTGACGTAACCTGCGGCTCGGAGCAGGTCTACTGGTCGTTGCCAGACAT
GATGCAAGACCCCGTGACCTTCCGCTCCACGCGCCAGATCAGCAACTTTCCGGTGGTGGGCGCCGAGCTG
TTGCCCGTGCACTCCAAGAGCTTCTACAACGACCAGGCCGTCTACTCCCAACTCATCCGCCAGTTTACCT
CTCTGACCCACGTGTTCAATCGCTTTCCCGAGAACCAGATTTTGGCGCGCCCGCCAGCCCCCACCATCAC
CACCGTCAGTGAAAACGTTCCTGCTCTCACAGATCACGGGACGCTACCGCTGCGCAACAGCATCGGAGGA
GTCCAGCGAGTGACCATTACTGACGCCAGACGCCGCACCTGCCCCTACGTTTACAAGGCCCTGGGCATAG
TCTCGCCGCGCGTCCTATCGAGCCGCACTTTTTGAGCAAGCATGTCCATCCTTATATCGCCCAGCAATAA
CACAGGCTGGGGCCTGCGCTTCCCAAGCAAGATGTTTGGCGGGGCCAAGAAGCGCTCCGACCAACACCCA
GTGCGCGTGCGCGGGCACTACCGCGCGCCCTGGGGCGCGCACAAACGCGGCCGCACTGGGCGCACCACCG
TCGATGACGCCATCGACGCGGTGGTGGAGGAGGCGCGCAACTACACGCCCACGCCGCCACCAGTGTCCAC
AGTGGACGCGGCCATTCAGACCGTGGTGCGCGGAGCCCGGCGCTATGCTAAAATGAAGAGACGGCGGAGG
CGCGTAGCACGTCGCCACCGCCGCCGACCCGGCACTGCCGCCCAACGCGCGGCGGCGGCCCTGCTTAACC
GCGCACGTCGCACCGGCCGACGGGCGGCCATGCGGGCCGCTCGAAGGCTGGCCGCGGGTATTGTCACTGT
GCCCCCCAGGTCCAGGCGACGAGCGGCCGCCGCAGCAGCCGCGGCCATTAGTGCTATGACTCAGGGTCGC
AGGGGCAACGTGTATTGGGTGCGCGACTCGGTTAGCGGCCTGCGCGTGCCCGTGCGCACCCGCCCCCCGC
GCAACTAGATTGCAAGAAAAAACTACTTAGACTCGTACTGTTGTATGTATCCAGCGGCGGCGGCGCGCAA
CGAAGCTATGTCCAAGCGCAAAATCAAAGAAGAGATGCTCCAGGTCATCGCGCCGGAGATCTATGGCCCC
CCGAAGAAGGAAGAGCAGGATTACAAGCCCCGAAAGCTAAAGCGGGTCAAAAAGAAAAAGAAAGATGATG
ATGATGAACTTGACGACGAGGTGGAACTGCTGCACGCTACCGCGCCCAGGCGACGGGTACAGTGGAAAGG
TCGACGCGTAAAACGTGTTTTGCGACCCGGCACCACCGTAGTCTTTACGCCCGGTGAGCGCTCCACCCGC
ACCTACAAGCGCGTGTATGATGAGGTGTACGGCGACGAGGACCTGCTTGAGCAGGCCAACGAGCGCCTCG
GGGAGTTTGCCTACGGAAAGCGGCATAAGGACATGCTGGCGTTGCCGCTGGACGAGGGCAACCCAACACC
TAGCCTAAAGCCCGTAACACTGCAGCAGGTGCTGCCCGCGCTTGCACCGTCCGAAGAAAAGCGCGGCCTA
AAGCGCGAGTCTGGTGACTTGGCACCCACCGTGCAGCTGATGGTACCCAAGCGCCAGCGACTGGAAGATG
TCTTGGAAAAAATGACCGTGGAACCTGGGCTGGAGCCCGAGGTCCGCGTGCGGCCAATCAAGCAGGTGGC
GCCGGGACTGGGCGTGCAGACCGTGGACGTTCAGATACCCACTACCAGTAGCACCAGTATTGCCACCGCC
ACAGAGGGCATGGAGACACAAACGTCCCCGGTTGCCTCAGCGGTGGCGGATGCCGCGGTGCAGGCGGTCG
CTGCGGCCGCGTCCAAGACCTCTACGGAGGTGCAAACGGACCCGTGGATGTTTCGCGTTTCAGCCCCCCG
GCGCCCGCGCCGTTCGAGGAAGTACGGCGCCGCCAGCGCGCTACTGCCCGAATATGCCCTACATCCTTCC
ATTGCGCCTACCCCCGGCTATCGTGGCTACACCTACCGCCCCAGAAGACGAGCAACTACCCGACGCCGAA
CCACCACTGGAACCCGCCGCCGCCGTCGCCGTCGCCAGCCCGTGCTGGCCCCGATTTCCGTGCGCAGGGT
GGCTCGCGAAGGAGGCAGGACCCTGGTGCTGCCAACAGCGCGCTACCACCCCAGCATCGTTTAAAAGCCG
GTCTTTGTGGTTCTTGCAGATATGGCCCTCACCTGCCGCCTCCGTTTCCCGGTGCCGGGATTCCGAGGAA
GAATGCACCGTAGGAGGGGCATGGCCGGCCACGGCCTGACGGGCGGCATGCGTCGTGCGCACCACCGGCG
GCGGCGCGCGTCGCACCGTCGCATGCGCGGCGGTATCCTGCCCCTCCTTATTCCACTGATCGCCGCGGCG
ATTGGCGCCGTGCCCGGAATTGCATCCGTGGCCTTGCAGGCGCAGAGACACTGATTAAAAACAAGTTGCA
TGTGGAAAAATCAAAATAAAAAGTCTGGACTCTCACGCTCGCTTGGTCCTGTAACTATTTTGTAGAATGG
AAGACATCAACTTTGCGTCTCTGGCCCCGCGACACGGCTCGCGCCCGTTCATGGGAAACTGGCAAGATAT
CGGCACCAGCAATATGAGCGGTGGCGCCTTCAGCTGGGGCTCGCTGTGGAGCGGCATTAAAAATTTCGGT
TCCACCGTTAAGAACTATGGCAGCAAGGCCTGGAACAGCAGCACAGGCCAGATGCTGAGGGATAAGTTGA
AAGAGCAAAATTTCCAACAAAAGGTGGTAGATGGCCTGGCCTCTGGCATTAGCGGGGTGGTGGACCTGGC
CAACCAGGCAGTGCAAAATAAGATTAACAGTAAGCTTGATCCCCGCCCTCCCGTAGAGGAGCCTCCACCG
GCCGTGGAGACAGTGTCTCCAGAGGGGCGTGGCGAAAAGCGTCCGCGCCCCGACAGGGAAGAAACTCTGG
TGACGCAAATAGACGAGCCTCCCTCGTACGAGGAGGCACTAAAGCAAGGCCTGCCCACCACCCGTCCCAT
CGCGCCCATGGCTACCGGAGTGCTGGGCCAGCACACACCCGTAACGCTGGACCTGCCTCCCCCCGCCGAC
ACCCAGCAGAAACCTGTGCTGCCAGGCCCGACCGCCGTTGTTGTAACCCGTCCTAGCCGCGCGTCCCTGC
GCCGCGCCGCCAGCGGTCCGCGATCGTTGCGGCCCGTAGCCAGTGGCAACTGGCAAAGCACACTGAACAG
CATCGTGGGTCTGGGGGTGCAATCCCTGAAGCGCCGACGATGCTTCTGATAGCTAACGTGTCGTATGTGT
GTCATGTATGCGTCCATGTCGCCGCCAGAGGAGCTGCTGAGCCGCCGCGCGCCCGCTTTCCAAGATGGCT
ACCCCTTCGATGATGCCGCAGTGGTCTTACATGCACATCTCGGGCCAGGACGCCTCGGAGTACCTGAGCC
CCGGGCTGGTGCAGTTTGCCCGCGCCACCGAGACGTACTTCAGCCTGAATAACAAGTTTAGAAACCCCAC
GGTGGCGCCTACGCACGACGTGACCACAGACCGGTCCCAGCGTTTGACGCTGCGGTTCATCCCTGTGGAC
CGTGAGGATACTGCGTACTCGTACAAGGCGCGGTTCACCCTAGCTGTGGGTGATAACCGTGTGCTGGACA
TGGCTTCCACGTACTTTGACATCCGCGGCGTGCTGGACAGGGGCCCTACTTTTAAGCCCTACTCTGGCAC
TGCCTACAACGCCCTGGCTCCCAAGGGTGCCCCAAATCCTTGCGAATGGGATGAAGCTGCTACTGCTCTT
GAAATAAACCTAGAAGAAGAGGACGATGACAACGAAGACGAAGTAGACGAGCAAGCTGAGCAGCAAAAAA
CTCACGTATTTGGGCAGGCGCCTTATTCTGGTATAAATATTACAAAGGAGGGTATTCAAATAGGTGTCGA
AGGTCAAACACCTAAATATGCCGATAAAACATTTCAACCTGAACCTCAAATAGGAGAATCTCAGTGGTAC
GAAACAGAAATTAATCATGCAGCTGGGAGAGTCCTAAAAAAGACTACCCCAATGAAACCATGTTACGGTT
CATATGCAAAACCCACAAATGAAAATGGAGGGCAAGGCATTCTTGTAAAGCAACAAAATGGAAAGCTAGA
AAGTCAAGTGGAAATGCAATTTTTCTCAACTACTGAGGCAGCCGCAGGCAATGGTGATAACTTGACTCCT
AAAGTGGTATTGTACAGTGAAGATGTAGATATAGAAACCCCAGACACTCATATTTCTTACATGCCCACTA
TTAAGGAAGGTAACTCACGAGAACTAATGGGCCAACAATCTATGCCCAACAGGCCTAATTACATTGCTTT
TAGGGACAATTTTATTGGTCTAATGTATTACAACAGCACGGGTAATATGGGTGTTCTGGCGGGCCAAGCA
TCGCAGTTGAATGCTGTTGTAGATTTGCAAGACAGAAACACAGAGCTTTCATACCAGCTTTTGCTTGATT
CCATTGGTGATAGAACCAGGTACTTTTCTATGTGGAATCAGGCTGTTGACAGCTATGATCCAGATGTTAG
AATTATTGAAAATCATGGAACTGAAGATGAACTTCCAAATTACTGCTTTCCACTGGGAGGTGTGATTAAT
ACAGAGACTCTTACCAAGGTAAAACCTAAAACAGGTCAGGAAAATGGATGGGAAAAAGATGCTACAGAAT
TTTCAGATAAAAATGAAATAAGAGTTGGAAATAATTTTGCCATGGAAATCAATCTAAATGCCAACCTGTG
GAGAAATTTCCTGTACTCCAACATAGCGCTGTATTTGCCCGACAAGCTAAAGTACAGTCCTTCCAACGTA
AAAATTTCTGATAACCCAAACACCTACGACTACATGAACAAGCGAGTGGTGGCTCCCGGGCTAGTGGACT
GCTACATTAACCTTGGAGCACGCTGGTCCCTTGACTATATGGACAACGTCAACCCATTTAACCACCACCG
CAATGCTGGCCTGCGCTACCGCTCAATGTTGCTGGGCAATGGTCGCTATGTGCCCTTCCACATCCAGGTG
CCTCAGAAGTTCTTTGCCATTAAAAACCTCCTTCTCCTGCCGGGCTCATACACCTACGAGTGGAACTTCA
GGAAGGATGTTAACATGGTTCTGCAGAGCTCCCTAGGAAATGACCTAAGGGTTGACGGAGCCAGCATTAA
GTTTGATAGCATTTGCCTTTACGCCACCTTCTTCCCCATGGCCCACAACACCGCCTCCACGCTTGAGGCC
ATGCTTAGAAACGACACCAACGACCAGTCCTTTAACGACTATCTC
[453 nt withheld, positions 20066-20518]
CAGCCCATGAGCCGTCAGGTGGTGGATGATACTAAATACAAGGACTACCAACAGGTGGGCATCCTACACC
AACACAACAACTCTGGATTTGTTGGCTACCTTGCCCCCACCATGCGCGAAGGACAGGCCTACCCTGCTAA
CTTCCCCTATCCGCTTATAGGCAAGACCGCAGTTGACAGCATTACCCAGAAAAAGTTTCTTTGCGATCGC
ACCCTTTGGCGCATCCCATTCTCCAGTAACTTTATGTCCATGGGCGCACTCACAGACCTGGGCCAAAACC
TTCTCTACGCCAACTCCGCCCACGCGCTAGACATGACTTTTGAGGTGGATCCCATGGACGAGCCCACCCT
TCTTTATGTTTTGTTTGAAGTCTTTGACGTGGTCCGTGTGCACCAGCCGCACCGCGGCGTCATCGAAACC
GTGTACCTGCGCACGCCCTTCTCGGCCGGCAACGCCACAACATAAAGAAGCAAGCAACATCAACAACAGC
TGCCGCCATGGGCTCCAGTGAGCAGGAACTGAAAGCCATTGTCAAAGATCTTGGTTGTGGGCCATATTTT
TTGGGCACCTATGACAAGCGCTTTCCAGGCTTTGTTTCTCCACACAAGCTCGCCTGCGCCATAGTCAATA
CGGCCGGTCGCGAGACTGGGGGCGTACACTGGATGGCCTTTGCCTGGAACCCGCACTCAAAAACATGCTA
CCTCTTTGAGCCCTTTGGCTTTTCTGACCAGCGACTCAAGCAGGTTTACCAGTTTGAGTACGAGTCACTC
CTGCGCCGTAGCGCCATTGCTTCTTCCCCCGACCGCTGTATAACGCTGGAAAAGTCCACCCAAAGCGTAC
AGGGGCCCAACTCGGCCGCCTGTGGACTATTCTGCTGCATGTTTCTCCACGCCTTTGCCAACTGGCCCCA
AACTCCCATGGATCACAACCCCACCATGAACCTTATTACCGGGGTACCCAACTCCATGCTCAACAGTCCC
CAGGTACAGCCCACCCTGCGTCGCAACCAGGAACAGCTCTACAGCTTCCTGGAGCGCCACTCGCCCTACT
TCCGCAGCCACAGTGCGCAGATTAGGAGCGCCACTTCTTTTTGTCACTTGAAAAACATGTAAAAATAATG
TACTAGAGACACTTTCAATAAAGGCAAATGCTTTTATTTGTACACTCTCGGGTGATTATTTACCCCCACC
CTTGCCGTCTGCGCCGTTTAAAAATCAAAGGGGTTCTGCCGCGCATCGCTATGCGCCACTGGCAGGGACA
CGTTGCGATACTGGTGTTTAGTGCTCCACTTAAACTCAGGCACAACCATCCGCGGCAGCTCGGTGAAGTT
TTCACTCCACAGGCTGCGCACCATCACCAACGCGTTTAGCAGGTCGGGCGCCGATATCTTGAAGTCGCAG
TTGGGGCCTCCGCCCTGCGCGCGCGAGTTGCGATACACAGGGTTGCAGCACTGGAACACTATCAGCGCCG
GGTGGTGCACGCTGGCCAGCACGCTCTTGTCGGAGATCAGATCCGCGTCCAGGTCCTCCGCGTTGCTCAG
GGCGAACGGAGTCAACTTTGGTAGCTGCCTTCCCAAAAAGGGCGCGTGCCCAGGCTTTGAGTTGCACTCG
CACCGTAGTGGCATCAAAAGGTGACCGTGCCCGGTCTGGGCGTTAGGATACAGCGCCTGCATAAAAGCCT
TGATCTGCTTAAAAGCCACCTGAGCCTTTGCGCCTTCAGAGAAGAACATGCCGCAAGACTTGCCGGAAAA
CTGATTGGCCGGACAGGCCGCGTCGTGCACGCAGCACCTTGCGTCGGTGTTGGAGATCTGCACCACATTT
CGGCCCCACCGGTTCTTCACGATCTTGGCCTTGCTAGACTGCTCCTTCAGCGCGCGCTGCCCGTTTTCGC
TCGTCACATCCATTTCAATCACGTGCTCCTTATTTATCATAATGCTTCCGTGTAGACACTTAAGCTCGCC
TTCGATCTCAGCGCAGCGGTGCAGCCACAACGCGCAGCCCGTGGGCTCGTGATGCTTGTAGGTCACCTCT
GCAAACGACTGCAGGTACGCCTGCAGGAATCGCCCCATCATCGTCACAAAGGTCTTGTTGCTGGTGAAGG
TCAGCTGCAACCCGCGGTGCTCCTCGTTCAGCCAGGTCTTGCATACGGCCGCCAGAGCTTCCACTTGGTC
AGGCAGTAGTTTGAAGTTCGCCTTTAGATCGTTATCCACGTGGTACTTGTCCATCAGCGCGCGCGCAGCC
TCCATGCCCTTCTCCCACGCAGACACGATCGGCACACTCAGCGGGTTCATCACCGTAATTTCACTTTCCG
CTTCGCTGGGCTCTTCCTCTTCCTCTTGCGTCCGCATACCACGCGCCACTGGGTCGTCTTCATTCAGCCG
CCGCACTGTGCGCTTACCTCCTTTGCCATGCTTGATTAGCACCGGTGGGTTGCTGAAACCCACCATTTGT
AGCGCCACATCTTCTCTTTCTTCCTCGCTGTCCACGATTACCTCTGGTGATGGCGGGCGCTCGGGCTTGG
GAGAAGGGCGCTTCTTTTTCTTCTTGGGCGCAATGGCCAAATCCGCCGCCGAGGTCGATGGCCGCGGGCT
GGGTGTGCGCGGCACCAGCGCGTCTTGTGATGAGTCTTCCTCGTCCTCGGACTCGATACGCCGCCTCATC
CGCTTTTTTGGGGGCGCCCGGGGAGGCGGCGGCGACGGGGACGGGGACGACACGTCCTCCATGGTTGGGG
GACGTCGCGCCGCACCGCGTCCGCGCTCGGGGGTGGTTTCGCGCTGCTCCTCTTCCCGACTGGCCATTTC
CTTCTCCTATAGGCAGAAAAAGATCATGGAGTCAGTCGAGAAGAAGGACAGCCTAACCGCCCCCTCTGAG
TTCGCCACCACCGCCTCCACCGATGCCGCCAACGCGCCTACCACCTTCCCCGTCGAGGCACCCCCGCTTG
AGGAGGAGGAAGTGATTATCGAGCAGGACCCAGGTTTTGTAAGCGAAGACGACGAGGACCGCTCAGTACC
AACAGAGGATAAAAAGCAAGACCAGGACAACGCAGAGGCAAACGAGGAACAAGTCGGGCGGGGGGACGAA
AGGCATGGCGACTACCTAGATGTGGGAGACGACGTGCTGTTGAAGCATCTGCAGCGCCAGTGCGCCATTA
TCTGCGACGCGTTGCAAGAGCGCAGCGATGTGCCCCTCGCCATAGCGGATGTCAGCCTTGCCTACGAACG
CCACCTATTCTCACCGCGCGTACCCCCCAAACGCCAAGAAAACGGCACATGCGAGCCCAACCCGCGCCTC
AACTTCTACCCCGTATTTGCCGTGCCAGAGGTGCTTGCCACCTATCACATCTTTTTCCAAAACTGCAAGA
TACCCCTATCCTGCCGTGCCAACCGCAGCCGAGCGGACAAGCAGCTGGCCTTGCGGCAGGGCGCTGTCAT
ACCTGATATCGCCTCGCTCAACGAAGTGCCAAAAATCTTTGAGGGTCTTGGACGCGACGAGAAGCGCGCG
GCAAACGCTCTGCAACAGGAAAACAGCGAAAATGAAAGTCACTCTGGAGTGTTGGTGGAACTCGAGGGTG
ACAACGCGCGCCTAGCCGTACTAAAACGCAGCATCGAGGTCACCCACTTTGCCTACCCGGCACTTAACCT
ACCCCCCAAGGTCATGAGCACAGTCATGAGTGAGCTGATCGTGCGCCGTGCGCAGCCCCTGGAGAGGGAT
GCAAATTTGCAAGAACAAACAGAGGAGGGCCTACCCGCAGTTGGCGACGAGCAGCTAGCGCGCTGGCTTC
AAACGCGCGAGCCTGCCGACTTGGAGGAGCGACGCAAACTAATGATGGCCGCAGTGCTCGTTACCGTGGA
GCTTGAGTGCATGCAGCGGTTCTTTGCTGACCCGGAGATGCAGCGCAAGCTAGAGGAAACATTGCACTAC
ACCTTTCGACAGGGCTACGTACGCCAGGCCTGCAAGATCTCCAACGTGGAGCTCTGCAACCTGGTCTCCT
ACCTTGGAATTTTGCACGAAAACCGCCTTGGGCAAAACGTGCTTCATTCCACGCTCAAGGGCGAGGCGCG
CCGCGACTACGTCCGCGACTGCGTTTACTTATTTCTATGCTACACCTGGCAGACGGCCATGGGCGTTTGG
CAGCAGTGCTTGGAGGAGTGCAACCTCAAGGAGCTGCAGAAACTGCTAAAGCAAAACTTGAAGGACCTAT
GGACGGCCTTCAACGAGCGCTCCGTGGCCGCGCACCTGGCGGACATCATTTTCCCCGAACGCCTGCTTAA
AACCCTGCAACAGGGTCTGCCAGACTTCACCAGTCAAAGCATGTTGCAGAACTTTAGGAACTTTATCCTA
GAGCGCTCAGGAATCTTGCCCGCCACCTGCTGTGCACTTCCTAGCGACTTTGTGCCCATTAAGTACCGCG
AATGCCCTCCGCCGCTTTGGGGCCACTGCTACCTTCTGCAGCTAGCCAACTACCTTGCCTACCACTCTGA
CATAATGGAAGACGTGAGCGGTGACGGTCTACTGGAGTGTCACTGTCGCTGCAACCTATGCACCCCGCAC
CGCTCCCTGGTTTGCAATTCGCAGCTGCTTAACGAAAGTCAAATTATCGGTACCTTTGAGCTGCAGGGTC
CCTCGCCTGACGAAAAGTCCGCGGCTCCGGGGTTGAAACTCACTCCGGGGCTGTGGACGTCGGCTTACCT
TCGCAAATTTGTACCTGAGGACTACCACGCCCACGAGATTAGGTTCTACGAAGACCAATCCCGCCCGCCT
AATGCGGAGCTTACCGCCTGCGTCATTACCCAGGGCCACATTCTTGGCCAATTGCAAGCCATCAACAAAG
CCCGCCAAGAGTTTCTGCTACGAAAGGGACGGGGGGTTTACTTGGACCCCCAGTCCGGCGAGGAGCTCAA
CCCAATCCCCCCGCCGCCGCAGCCCTATCAGCAGCAGCCGCGGGCCCTTGCTTCCCAGGATGGCACCCAA
AAAGAAGCTGCAGCTGCCGCCGCCACCCACGGACGAGGAGGAATACTGGGACAGTCAGGCAGAGGAGGTT
TTGGACGAGGAGGAGGAGGACATGATGGAAGACTGGGAGAGCCTAGACGAGGAAGCTTCCGAGGTCGAAG
AGGTGTCAGACGAAACACCGTCACCCTCGGTCGCATTCCCCTCGCCGGCGCCCCAGAAATCGGCAACCGG
TTCCAGCATGGCTACAACCTCCGCTCCTCAGGCGCCGCCGGCACTGCCCGTTCGCCGACCCAACCGTAGA
TGGGACACCACTGGAACCAGGGCCGGTAAGTCCAAGCAGCCGCCGCCGTTAGCCCAAGAGCAACAACAGC
GCCAAGGCTACCGCTCATGGCGCGGGCACAAGAACGCCATAGTTGCTTGCTTGCAAGACTGTGGGGGCAA
CATCTCCTTCGCCCGCCGCTTTCTTCTCTACCATCACGGCGTGGCCTTCCCCCGTAACATCCTGCATTAC
TACCGTCATCTCTACAGCCCATACTGCACCGGCGGCAGCGGCAGCAACAGCAGCGGCCACACAGAAGCAA
AGGCGACCGGATAGCAAGACTCTGACAAAGCCCAAGAAATCCACAGCGGCGGCAGCAGCAGGAGGAGGAG
CGCTGCGTCTGGCGCCCAACGAACCCGTATCGACCCGCGAGCTTAGAAACAGGATTTTTCCCACTCTGTA
TGCTATATTTCAACAGAGCAGGGGCCAAGAACAAGAGCTGAAAATAAAAAACAGGTCTCTGCGATCCCTC
ACCCGCAGCTGCCTGTATCACAAAAGCGAAGATCAGCTTCGGCGCACGCTGGAAGACGCGGAGGCTCTCT
TCAGTAAATACTGCGCGCTGACTCTTAAGGACTAGTTTCGCGCCCTTTCTCAAATTTAAGCGCGAAAACT
ACGTCATCTCCAGCGGCCACACCCGGCGCCAGCACCTGTTGTCAGCGCCATTATGAGCAAGGAAATTCCC
ACGCCCTACATGTGGAGTTACCAGCCACAAATGGGACTTGCGGCTGGAGCTGCCCAAGACTACTCAACCC
GAATAAACTACATGAGCGCGGGACCCCACATGATATCCCGGGTCAACGGAATACGCGCCCACCGAAACCG
AATTCTCCTGGAACAGGCGGCTATTACCACCACACCTCGTAATAACCTTAATCCCCGTAGTTGGCCCGCT
GCCCTGGTGTACCAGGAAAGTCCCGCTCCCACCACTGTGGTACTTCCCAGAGACGCCCAGGCCGAAGTTC
AGATGACTAACTCAGGGGCGCAGCTTGCGGGCGGCTTTCGTCACAGGGTGCGGTCGCCCGGGCAGGGTAT
AACTCACCTGACAATCAGAGGGCGAGGTATTCAGCTCAACGACGAGTCGGTGAGCTCCTCGCTTGGTCTC
CGTCCGGACGGGACATTTCAGATCGGCGGCGCCGGCCGTCCTTCATTCACGCCTCGTCAGGCAATCCTAA
CTCTGCAGACCTCGTCCTCTGAGCCGCGCTCTGGAGGCATTGGAACTCTGCAATTTATTGAGGAGTTTGT
GCCATCGGTCTACTTTAACCCCTTCTCGGGACCTCCCGGCCACTATCCGGATCAATTTATTCCTAACTTT
GACGCGGTAAAGGACTCGGCGGACGGCTACGACTGAATGTTAAGTGGAGAGGCAGAGCAACTGCGCCTGA
AACACCTGGTCCACTGTCGCCGCCACAAGTGCTTTGCCCGCGACTCCGGTGAGTTTTGCTACTTTGAATT
GCCCGAGGATCATATCGAGGGCCCGGCGCACGGCGTCCGGCTTACCGCCCAGGGAGAGCTTGCCCGTAGC
CTGATTCGGGAGTTTACCCAGCGCCCCCTGCTAGTTGAGCGGGACAGGGGACCCTGTGTTCTCACTGTGA
TTTGCAACTGTCCTAACCTTGGATTACATCAAGATCTTATTCCCTTTAACTAATAAAAAAAAATAATAAA
GCATCACTTACTTAAAATCAGTTAGCAAATTTCTGTCCAGTTTATTCAGCAGCACCTCCTTGCCCTCCTC
CCACGTCGACGGCTCTGGTATTGCAGCTTCCTCCTGGCTGCAAACTTTCTCCACAATCTAAATGGAATGT
CAGTTTCCTCCTGTTCCTGTCCATCCGCACCCACTATCTTCATGTTGTTGCAGATGAAGCGCGCAAGACC
GTCTGAAGATACCTTCAACCCCGTGTATCCATATGACACGGAAACCGGTCCTCCAACTGTGCCTTTTCTT
ACTCCTCCCTTTGTATCCCCCAATGGGTTTCAAGAGAGTCCCCCTGGGGTACTCGGAGTTCTTACTTTAA
AATGTTTAACCCCACTAACAACCACAGGCGGATCTCTACAGCTAAAAGTGGGAGGGGGACTTACAGTGGA
TGACACTGATGGTACCTTACAAGAAAACATACGTGCTACAGCACCCATTACTAAAAATAATCACTCTGTA
GAACTATCCATTGGAAATGGATTAGAAACTCAAAACAATAAACTATGTGCCAAATTGGGAAATGGGTTAA
AATTTAACAACGGTGACATTTGTATAAAGGATAGTATTAACACCTTATGGACTGGAATAAACCCTCCACC
TAACTGTCAAATTGTGGAAAACACTAATACAAATGATGGCAAACTTACTTTAGTATTAGTAAAAAATGGA
GGGCTTGTTAATGGCTACGTGTCTCTAGTTGGTGTATCAGACACTGTGAACCAAATGTTCACACAAAAGA
CAGCAAACATCCAATTAAGATTATATTTTGACTCTTCTGGAAATCTATTAACTGAGGAATCAGACTTAAA
AATTCCACTTAAAAATAAATCTTCTACAGCGACCAGTGAAACTGTAGCCAGCAGCAAAGCCTTTATGCCA
AGTACTACAGCTTATCCCTTCAACACCACTACTAGGGATAGTGAAAACTACATTCATGGAATATGTTACT
ACATGACTAGTTATGATAGAAGTCTATTTCCCTTGAACATTTCTATAATGCTAAACAGCCGTATGATTTC
TTCCAATGTTGCCTATGCCATACAATTTGAATGGAATCTAAATGCAAGTGAATCTCCAGAAAGCAACATA
GCTACGCTGACCACATCCCCCTTTTTCTTTTCTTACATTACAGAAGACGACAACTAAAGAATCGTTTGTG
TTATGTTTCAACGTGTTTATTTTTCAATTGCAGAAAATTTCGAATCATTTTTCATTCAGTAGTATAGCCC
CACCACCACATAGCTTATACAGATCACCGTACCTTAATCAAACTCACAGAACCCTAGTATTCAACCTGCC
ACCTCCCTCCCAACACACAGAGTACACAGTCCTTTCTCCCCGGCTGGCCTTAAAAAGCATCATATCATGG
GTAACAGACATATTCTTAGGTGTTATATTCCACACGGTTTCCTGTCGAGCCAAACGCTCATCAGTGATAT
TAATAAACTCCCCGGGCAGCTCACTTAAGTTCATGTCGCTGTCCAGCTGCTGAGCCACAGGCTGCTGTCC
AACTTGCGGTTGCTTAACGGGCGGCGAAGGAGAAGTCCACGCCTACATGGGGGTAGAGTCATAATCGTGC
ATCAGGATAGGGCGGTGGTGCTGCAGCAGCGCGCGAATAAACTGCTGCCGCCGCCGCTCCGTCCTGCAGG
AATACAACATGGCAGTGGTCTCCTCAGCGATGATTCGCACCGCCCGCAGCATAAGGCGCCTTGTCCTCCG
GGCACAGCAGCGCACCCTGATCTCACTTAAATCAGCACAGTAACTGCAGCACAGCACCACAATATTGTTC
AAAATCCCACAGTGCAAGGCGCTGTATCCAAAGCTCATGGCGGGGACCACAGAACCCACGTGGCCATCAT
ACCACAAGCGCAGGTAGATTAAGTGGCGACCCCTCATAAACACGCTGGACATAAACATTACCTCTTTTGG
CATGTTGTAATTCACCACCTCCCGGTACCATATAAACCTCTGATTAAACATGGCGCCATCCACCACCATC
CTAAACCAGCTGGCCAAAACCTGCCCGCCGGCTATACACTGCAGGGAACCGGGACTGGAACAATGACAGT
GGAGAGCCCAGGACTCGTAACCATGGATCATCATGCTCGTCATGATATCAATGTTGGCACAACACAGGCA
CACGTGCATACACTTCCTCAGGATTACAAGCTCCTCCCGCGTTAGAACCATATCCCAGGGAACAACCCAT
TCCTGAATCAGCGTAAATCCCACACTGCAGGGAAGACCTCGCACGTAACTCACGTTGTGCATTGTCAAAG
TGTTACATTCGGGCAGCAGCGGATGATCCTCCAGTATGGTAGCGCGGGTTTCTGTCTCAAAAGGAGGTAG
ACGATCCCTACTGTACGGAGTGCGCCGAGACAACCGAGATCGTGTTGGTCGTAGTGTCATGCCAAATGGA
ACGCCGGACGTAGTCATATTTCCTGAAGCAAAACCAGGTGCGGGCGTGACAAACAGATCTGCGTCTCCGG
TCTCGCCGCTTAGATCGCTCTGTGTAGTAGTTGTAGTATATCCACTCTCTCAAAGCATCCAGGCGCCCCC
TGGCTTCGGGTTCTATGTAAACTCCTTCATGCGCCGCTGCCCTGATAACATCCACCACCGCAGAATAAGC
CACACCCAGCCAACCTACACATTCGTTCTGCGAGTCACACACGGGAGGAGCGGGAAGAGCTGGAAGAACC
ATGTTTTTTTTTTTATTCCAAAAGATTATCCAAAACCTCAAAATGAAGATCTATTAAGTGAACGCGCTCC
CCTCCGGTGGCGTGGTCAAACTCTACAGCCAAAGAACAGATAATGGCATTTGTAAGATGTTGCACAATGG
CTTCCAAAAGGCAAACGGCCCTCACGTCCAAGTGGACGTAAAGGCTAAACCCTTCAGGGTGAATCTCCTC
TATAAACATTCCAGCACCTTCAACCATGCCCAAATAATTCTCATCTCGCCACCTTCTCAATATATCTCTA
AGCAAATCCCGAATATTAAGTCCGGCCATTGTAAAAATCTGCTCCAGAGCGCCCTCCACCTTCAGCCTCA
AGCAGCGAATCATGATTGCAAAAATTCAGGTTCCTCACAGACCTGTATAAGATTCAAAAGCGGAACATTA
ACAAAAATACCGCGATCCCGTAGGTCCCTTCGCAGGGCCAGCTGAACATAATCGTGCAGGTCTGCACGGA
CCAGCGCGGCCACTTCCCCGCCAGGAACCATGACAAAAGAACCCACACTGATTATGACACGCATACTCGG
AGCTATGCTAACCAGCGTAGCCCCGATGTAAGCTTGTTGCATGGGCGGCGATATAAAATGCAAGGTGCTG
CTCAAAAAATCAGGCAAAGCCTCGCGCAAAAAAGAAAGCACATCGTAGTCATGCTCATGCAGATAAAGGC
AGGTAAGCTCCGGAACCACCACAGAAAAAGACACCATTTTTCTCTCAAACATGTCTGCGGGTTTCTGCAT
AAACACAAAATAAAATAACAAAAAAACATTTAAACATTAGAAGCCTGTCTTACAACAGGAAAAACAACCC
TTATAAGCATAAGACGGACTACGGCCATGCCGGCGTGACCGTAAAAAAACTGGTCACCGTGATTAAAAAG
CACCACCGACAGCTCCTCGGTCATGTCCGGAGTCATAATGTAAGACTCGGTAAACACATCAGGTTGATTC
ACATCGGTCAGTGCTAAAAAGCGACCGAAATAGCCCGGGGGAATACATACCCGCAGGCGTAGAGACAACA
TTACAGCCCCCATAGGAGGTATAACAAAATTAATAGGAGAGAAAAACACATAAACACCTGAAAAACCCTC
CTGCCTAGGCAAAATAGCACCCTCCCGCTCCAGAACAACATACAGCGCTTCCACAGCGGCAGCCATAACA
GTCAGCCTTACCAGTAAAAAAGAAAACCTATTAAAAAAACACCACTCGACACGGCACCAGCTCAATCAGT
CACAGTGTAAAAAAGGGCCAAGTGCAGAGCGAGTATATATAGGACTAAAAAATGACGTAACGGTTAAAGT
CCACAAAAAACACCCAGAAAACCGCACGCGAACCTACGCCCAGAAACGAAAGCCAAAAAACCCACAACTT
CCTCAAATCGTCACTTCCGTTTTCCCACGTTACGTCACTTCCCATTTTAAGAAAACTACAATTCCCAACA
CATACAAGTTACTCCGCCCTAAAACCTACGTCACCCGCCCCGTTCCCACGCCCCGCGCCACGTCACAAAC
TCCACCCCCTCATTATCATATTGGCTTCAATCCAAAATAAGGTATATTATTGATGATGTTAATTAATTTA
AATCCGCATGCGATATCGAGCTCTCCCGGGAATTCGGATCTGCGACGCGAGGCTGGATGGCCTTCCCCAT
TATGATTCTTCTCGCTTCCGGCGGCATCGGGATGCCCGCGTTGCAGGCCATGCTGTCCAGGCAGGTAGAT
GACGACCATCAGGGACAGCTTCAAGGCCAGCAAAAGGCCAGGAACCGTAAAAAGGCCGCGTTGCTGGCGT
TTTTCCATAGGCTCCGCCCCCCTGACGAGCATCACAAAAATCGACGCTCAAGTCAGAGGTGGCGAAACCC
GACAGGACTATAAAGATACCAGGCGTTTCCCCCTGGAAGCTCCCTCGTGCGCTCTCCTGTTCCGACCCTG
CCGCTTACCGGATACCTGTCCGCCTTTCTCCCTTCGGGAAGCGTGGCGCTTTCTCATAGCTCACGCTGTA
GGTATCTCAGTTCGGTGTAGGTCGTTCGCTCCAAGCTGGGCTGTGTGCACGAACCCCCCGTTCAGCCCGA
CCGCTGCGCCTTATCCGGTAACTATCGTCTTGAGTCCAACCCGGTAAGACACGACTTATCGCCACTGGCA
GCAGCCACTGGTAACAGGATTAGCAGAGCGAGGTATGTAGGCGGTGCTACAGAGTTCTTGAAGTGGTGGC
CTAACTACGGCTACACTAGAAGGACAGTATTTGGTATCTGCGCTCTGCTGAAGCCAGTTACCTTCGGAAA
AAGAGTTGGTAGCTCTTGATCCGGCAAACAAACCACCGCTGGTAGCGGTGGTTTTTTTGTTTGCAAGCAG
CAGATTACGCGCAGAAAAAAAGGATCTCAAGAAGATCCTTTGATCTTTTCTACGGGGTCTGACGCTCAGT
GGAACGAAAACTCACGTTAAGGGATTTTGGTCATGAGATTATCAAAAAGGATCTTCACCTAGATCCTTTT
AAATCAATCTAAAGTATATATGAGTAAACTTGGTCTGACAGTTACCAATGCTTAATCAGTGAGGCACCTA
TCTCAGCGATCTGTCTATTTCGTTCATCCATAGTTGCCTGACTCCCCGTCGTGTAGATAACTACGATACG
GGAGGGCTTACCATCTGGCCCCAGTGCTGCAATGATACCGCGAGACCCACGCTCACCGGCTCCAGATTTA
TCAGCAATAAACCAGCCAGCCGGAAGGGCCGAGCGCAGAAGTGGTCCTGCAACTTTATCCGCCTCCATCC
AGTCTATTAATTGTTGCCGGGAAGCTAGAGTAAGTAGTTCGCCAGTTAATAGTTTGCGCAACGTTGTTGC
CATTGCTACAGGCATCGTGGTGTCACGCTCGTCGTTTGGTATGGCTTCATTCAGCTCCGGTTCCCAACGA
TCAAGGCGAGTTACATGATCCCCCATGTTGTGCAAAAAAGCGGTTAGCTCCTTCGGTCCTCCGATCGTTG
TCAGAAGTAAGTTGGCCGCAGTGTTATCACTCATGGTTATGGCAGCACTGCATAATTCTCTTACTGTCAT
GCCATCCGTAAGATGCTTTTCTGTGACTGGTGAGTACTCAACCAAGTCATTCTGAGAATAGTGTATGCGG
CGACCGAGTTGCTCTTGCCCGGCGTCAACACGGGATAATACCGCGCCACATAGCAGAACTTTAAAAGTGC
TCATCATTGGAAAACGTTCTTCGGGGCGAAAACTCTCAAGGATCTTACCGCTGTTGAGATCCAGTTCGAT
GTAACCCACTCGTGCACCCAACTGATCTTCAGCATCTTTTACTTTCACCAGCGTTTCTGGGTGAGCAAAA
ACAGGAAGGCAAAATGCCGCAAAAAAGGGAATAAGGGCGACACGGAAATGTTGAATACTCATACTCTTCC
TTTTTCAATATTATTGAAGCATTTATCAGGGTTATTGTCTCATGAGCGGATACATATTTGAATGTATTTA
GAAAAATAAACAAATAGGGGTTCCGCGCACATTTCCCCGAAAAGTGCCACCTGACGTCTAAGAAACCATT
ATTATCATGACATTAACCTATAAAAATAGGCGTATCACGAGGCCCTTTCGTCTTCAAGAATTGGATCCGA
ATTCCCGGGAGAGCTCGATATCGCATGCGGATTTAAATTAATTAA
Features (pLannotate 1.2.2; 42 found; start..end, strand, type, name):
      1..103     +  repeat_region  ITR: inverted terminal repeat of human adenovirus serotype 5 inverted
    191..341     +  misc_signal    Ad5 Ψ: packaging signal for adenovirus serotype 5
    512..636     +  protein_bind   attR1: mutant version of attR; recombination site for the Gateway® LR reaction LR Clonase™
    872..1024    -  CDS            dpnD (fragment): DPND_STRPN - Protein predicted: Swiss-Prot protein existence level 4. From Streptococcus pneumoniae serotype 4 (strain ATCC BAA-334 / TIGR4).
   1068..1370    -  CDS            ccdB: CCDB_ECOLI - Also known as G, letB, letD. Experimental evidence at protein level: Swiss-Prot protein existence level 1. Toxic component of a type II toxin-antitoxin (TA) system, functioning in plasmid maintainence. Responsible for the post- segregational killing (PSK) of plasmid-free cells, also referred to as a plasmid addiction system. Half-life of over 2 hours. Cell killing by CcdB is accompanied by filamentation, defects in chromosome and plasmid segregation, defects in cell division, formation of anucleate cells, decreased DNA synthesis and plasmid loss. Interferes with the activity of DN
   1375..1533    -  CDS            ccdA (fragment): CCDA_ECO57 - Also known as H, letA. Experimental evidence at protein level: Swiss-Prot protein existence level 1. Antitoxin component of a type II toxin-antitoxin (TA) system which inhibits the post-segregational killing (PSK) of plasmid-free cells, also referred to as a plasmid addiction system. Binds to and blocks the activity of CcdB; will also remove bound CcdB protein from the CcdB-GyrA complex by forming a CcdA-CcdB complex, a process termed rejuvenation. Functions as a transcriptional corepressor for the ccdAB operon, repression also requires CcdB (By similarity). From Escherichia coli
   1715..2373    -  CDS            CmR: chloramphenicol acetyltransferase; cat; confers resistance to chloramphenicol
   2374..2476    -  promoter       cat promoter: promoter of the E. coli cat gene encoding chloramphenicol acetyltransferase
   2654..2778    -  protein_bind   attR2: mutant version of attR; recombination site for the Gateway® LR reaction LR Clonase™
   2892..3311    +  CDS            IX: CAP9_ADE05 - Experimental evidence at protein level: Swiss-Prot protein existence level 1. Structural component of the virion that acts as a cement protein on the capsid exterior and forms triskelion structures consisting of three molecules that stabilize three hexon trimers at the center of each icosahedral facet and fixes the peripentonal hexons. Dispensable for assembly. During virus entry, recruits the anterograde motor kinesin-1 to the capsid docked at the nuclear pore complex thereby subjecting the docked capsid to a pulling force. The resulting tension leads to capsid disruption, disper
   3398..4627    -  CDS            IVa2 (fragment): PKG1_ADEM1 - Protein inferred from homology: Swiss-Prot protein existence level 3. Component of the packaging machinery which encapsidates the viral DNA into preformed capsids and transcriptional activator of the viral major late promoter (MLP). Binds, along with packaging proteins 2 and 3, to the specific packaging sequence on the left end of viral genomic DNA and displays ATPase activity thereby providing the power stroke of the packaging machinery. The activity of packaging protein IVa2 is stimulated by protein 33K which acts as a terminase. May be the protein that pumps DNA into the capsid
   4483..7650    -  CDS            POL: DPOL_ADE05 - Experimental evidence at protein level: Swiss-Prot protein existence level 1. Eukaryotic-type DNA polymerase involved in viral genomic replication. DNA synthesis is protein primed, and acts in a strand displacement replication. Assembles in complex with viral pTP, DBP, host NFIA and host POU2F1/OCT1 on viral origin of replication. The polymerase covalently transfers dCMP onto pTP, thereby initiating complementary strand synthesis. From Human adenovirus C serotype 5 (HAdV-5) (Human adenovirus 5).
   7869..9872    -  CDS            PTP: TERM_ADE05 - Experimental evidence at protein level: Swiss-Prot protein existence level 1. Protein covalently bound to the viral DNA that acts as a primer for viral genomic replication by DNA strand displacement. Assembles on the viral origin of replication in an initiation complex with viral polymerase, DBP, host NFIA and host POU2F1/OCT1. During initiation, the polymerase covalently couples the first dCTP with Ser- 580 of pTP. The terminal protein stimulates the template activity over 20 fold compared to protein-free templates. Neo-synthesized viral genomes are linked to two preterminal prot
   9903..10059   +  ncRNA          VA: Accession: RF00102 - VA RNA
  10158..10315   +  ncRNA          VA: Accession: RF00102 - VA RNA
  10333..11577   +  CDS            L1: PKG3_ADE05 - Experimental evidence at protein level: Swiss-Prot protein existence level 1. Involved in viral genome packaging through its interaction with packaging proteins 1 and 2. After proteolytic cleavage by adenovirus protease, L1 52/55k protein is removed from the capsid during viral maturation. From Human adenovirus C serotype 5 (HAdV-5) (Human adenovirus 5).
  11601..13355   +  CDS            CAP3_ADE05: Experimental evidence at protein level: Swiss-Prot protein existence level 1. Structural component of the virion that acts as a cement protein on the capsid exterior and which mediates the interactions between the hexons, including the peripentonal hexons, and reaches all the way to the penton vertices. Two hexon linking proteins IIIa, one from each facet, stabilize the unique edge interface between a pair of facets. As the virus enters the host cell, hexon linking proteins IIIa are shed concomitant with virion acidification in the endosome. During virus assembly, seems to play a role in the s
  13440..15152   +  CDS            L2: CAPSP_ADE05 - Experimental evidence at protein level: Swiss-Prot protein existence level 1. Major capsid protein that self-associates to form penton base pentamers, each in the shape of a pentagon, situated at the 12 vertices of the pseudo T=25 capsid. Involved in virus secondary attachment to host cell after initial attachment by the fiber protein. Binds host integrin heterodimer ITGAV-ITGB5 (alphaV-beta5) thereby triggering clathrin-mediated endocytosis of virions. Mediates initial virus attachment to CXADR-negative cells. Binding to integrins ITGAV-ITGB5 also seems to induce macropinocytosi
  15162..15755   +  CDS            L2: NP_ADE02 - Experimental evidence at protein level: Swiss-Prot protein existence level 1. Plays a role in the inhibition of host immune response within the nucleus. Interacts with cellular nucleosomes and immobilizes the host immune danger signal HMGB1 on chromatin. In turn, prevents HMGB1 release out of the cell and thus decreases inflammation. Plays also a role in the wrapping and condensation of the viral DNA. May also promote viral genome import into the nucleus. From Human adenovirus C serotype 2 (HAdV-2) (Human adenovirus 2).
  15828..16931   +  CDS            L2: CORE5_ADE05 - Experimental evidence at protein level: Swiss-Prot protein existence level 1. Associates loosely with the viral DNA to form an outer shell around the nucleoprotein-DNA complex and links it with the capsid by binding the endosome lysis protein. Dissociates from the viral genome during entry. Might be involved in nuclear capsid assembly of the viral particles through its association with NPM1/nucleophosmin. From Human adenovirus C serotype 5 (HAdV-5) (Human adenovirus 5).
  16962..17201   +  CDS            COR10_ADE02: Experimental evidence at protein level: Swiss-Prot protein existence level 1. [Pre-core protein X]: Interacts with the viral DNA and aids in tightly condensing it within the capsid. Cleavage of pre-core protein X may serve to partially relax this structure within the mature virion prior to its entry into the nucleus. From Human adenovirus C serotype 2 (HAdV-2) (Human adenovirus 2).
  17287..18036   +  CDS            L3: CAP6_ADE05 - Experimental evidence at protein level: Swiss-Prot protein existence level 1. [Protease cofactor]: Cofactor that activates the viral protease. Binds to viral protease in a 1:1 ratio. From Human adenovirus C serotype 5 (HAdV-5) (Human adenovirus 5).
  18125..20980   +  CDS            L3 (sequence partly withheld): CAPSH_ADE05 - Experimental evidence at protein level: Swiss-Prot protein existence level 1. Major capsid protein that self-associates to form 240 hexon trimers, each in the shape of a hexagon, building most of the pseudo T=25 capsid. Assembled into trimeric units with the help of the chaperone shutoff protein. Transported by pre-protein VI to the nucleus where it associates with other structural proteins to form an empty capsid. Might be involved, through its interaction with host dyneins, in the intracellular microtubule-dependent transport of incoming viral capsid to the nucleus. From Human
  21016..21627   +  CDS            L3: PRO_ADE05 - Experimental evidence at transcript level: Swiss-Prot protein existence level 2. Cleaves viral precursor proteins (pTP, pIIIa, pVI, pVII, pVIII, and pX) inside newly assembled particles giving rise to mature virions. Protease complexed to its cofactor slides along the viral DNA to specifically locate and cleave the viral precursors. Mature virions have a weakened organization compared to the unmature virions, thereby facilitating subsequent uncoating. Without maturation, the particle lacks infectivity and is unable to uncoat. Late in adenovirus infection, in the cytoplasm, may part
  21729..23315   -  CDS            DBP: DNB2_ADE05 - Experimental evidence at protein level: Swiss-Prot protein existence level 1. Plays a role in the elongation phase of viral strand displacement replication by unwinding the template in an ATP- independent fashion, employing its capacity to form multimers. Also enhances the rate of initiation. Released from template upon second strand synthesis. Assembles in complex with viral pTP, viral pol, host NFIA and host POU2F1/OCT1 on viral origin of replication. Covers the whole ssDNA genome during synthesis. The complementary strand synthesis induces its relese from DNA template. May inhi
  23344..25764   +  CDS            L4: SHUT_ADE05 - Experimental evidence at protein level: Swiss-Prot protein existence level 1. Protein that inhibits host translation while promoting late viral translation by ribosome shunting. Blocks host cap-dependent translation by binding to eIF4G, displacing MKNK1 from cap initiation complexes and preventing EIF4E phosphorylation. Binds to the tripartite leader sequence of viral late mRNAs and recruits host eIF4G, PABPC1/poly-A binding protein and 40S ribosomes subunits on viral mRNAs, allowing ribosome shunting and efficient translation of late viral mRNAs even though conventional translati
  25977..26360   +  CDS            SF33K_ADE02 (fragment): Experimental evidence at protein level: Swiss-Prot protein existence level 1. Probably functions as the small terminase that is part of the molecular motor that translocates genomic DNA in empty capsid during DNA packaging. This motor is located at a unique vertex and comprises at least the IVa2 ATPase, the small terminase 33K and probably a portal. Forms a ring-like structure of about 17 nm in which genomic DNA is translocated into the capsid. Stimulates IVa2 ATPase activity in the presence of the viral genome. Once the DNA is packaged, the terminase detaches: the 33K protein is present in th
  26451..27131   +  CDS            L4: CAP8_ADE05 - Experimental evidence at protein level: Swiss-Prot protein existence level 1. [Hexon-linking protein-C]: Structural component of the virion that acts as a cement protein on the capsid interior and which glue the peripentonal hexons and group-of-nine hexons together. From Human adenovirus C serotype 5 (HAdV-5) (Human adenovirus 5).
  27135..27416   +  CDS            E312_ADE02 (fragment): Experimental evidence at protein level: Swiss-Prot protein existence level 1. From Human adenovirus C serotype 2 (HAdV-2) (Human adenovirus 2).
  27459..27524   -  CDS            UXP_ADE02 (fragment): Experimental evidence at transcript level: Swiss-Prot protein existence level 2. Might play a role in viral replication since it is associated with viral replication centers. Seems to have an effect on DBP localization. From Human adenovirus C serotype 2 (HAdV-2) (Human adenovirus 2).
  27515..27631   -  CDS            UXP_ADE05 (fragment): Experimental evidence at transcript level: Swiss-Prot protein existence level 2. Might play a role in viral replication since it is associated with viral replication centers. Seems to have an effect on DBP localization. From Human adenovirus C serotype 5 (HAdV-5) (Human adenovirus 5).
  27645..28619   +  CDS            SPIKE_ADE1P: Experimental evidence at protein level: Swiss-Prot protein existence level 1. Forms spikes that protrude from each vertex of the icosahedral capsid. Interacts with host receptor CD46 to provide virion initial attachment to target cell. Fiber proteins are shed during virus entry, when virus is still at the cell surface. From Human adenovirus B serotype 11 (strain Slobiski) (HAdV-11) (Human adenovirus 11P (strain Slobiski)).
  28755..28832   -  CDS            E417_ADE03: Protein predicted: Swiss-Prot protein existence level 4. From Human adenovirus B serotype 3 (HAdV-3) (Human adenovirus 3).
  29034..29915   -  CDS            E434_ADE02: Experimental evidence at protein level: Swiss-Prot protein existence level 1. Plays a major role to prevent cellular inhibition of viral genome replication by nuclear bodies. Assembles an SCF-like E3 ubiquitin ligase complex based on the cellular proteins ELOB, ELOC, CUL5 and RBX1, in cooperation with viral E1B-55K. This viral RING-type ligase ubiquitinates cellular substrates prior to proteasomal degradation: p53/TP53, LIG4, MRE11-RAD50-NBS1 (MRN) complex, ITGA3, DAXX and BLM. From Human adenovirus C serotype 2 (HAdV-2) (Human adenovirus 2).
  30194..30541   -  CDS            E411_ADE05: Experimental evidence at protein level: Swiss-Prot protein existence level 1. From Human adenovirus C serotype 5 (HAdV-5) (Human adenovirus 5).
  30541..30930   -  CDS            E4RF2_ADE02: Protein predicted: Swiss-Prot protein existence level 4. From Human adenovirus C serotype 2 (HAdV-2) (Human adenovirus 2).
  30981..31364   -  CDS            E4RF1_ADE02: Experimental evidence at protein level: Swiss-Prot protein existence level 1. May modulate tight-junctions functions of infected cells through interactions with PDZ proteins. E4 ORF1 has ben show for Adenovirus 9 to interact with protein involved in tight junction regulation. May play a role in mTOR activation by activating PI3- kinase, thus overriding cellular checkpoint for translation. From Human adenovirus C serotype 2 (HAdV-2) (Human adenovirus 2).
  31674..31776   -  repeat_region  ITR: inverted terminal repeat of human adenovirus serotype 5 inverted
  31830..31954   +  CDS            TcR (fragment): tetracycline efflux protein; tet; confers resistance to tetracycline
  32000..32588   -  rep_origin     ori: high-copy-number ColE1/pMB1/pBR322/pUC origin of replication
  32740..33600   -  CDS            AmpR: β-lactamase; bla; confers resistance to ampicillin, carbenicillin, and related antibiotics
  33601..33705   -  promoter       AmpR promoter: bla
