[The description below was written by a language model from this plasmid's Addgene catalogue record and pLannotate feature annotations shown in this document.]
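Description:
JC201: pMVP/Ad/5-35-DEST is an empty Gateway destination vector from the pMVP modular cloning platform. It carries a fiber-modified human adenovirus serotype 5 genome of roughly 34 kb in a bacterial plasmid. The plasmid portion, which lies outside the two Ad5 inverted terminal repeats, has a high-copy ColE1/pUC-type origin and an ampicillin resistance gene with its bla promoter, plus a small remnant of a tetracycline resistance gene. The viral portion begins with the left ITR and the Ad5 packaging signal (Ψ). These are followed directly by the Gateway selection cassette, after which the annotated viral genes start at protein IX. No E1 coding sequences are annotated, which suggests the cassette occupies the E1 position, as in typical replication-defective vectors, although the record does not say so explicitly.

The cassette is flanked by attR1 and attR2 and contains the ccdB toxin gene and a chloramphenicol acetyltransferase gene with its cat promoter. The empty vector therefore has to be maintained in a ccdB-tolerant strain under dual chloramphenicol and ampicillin selection. In an LR recombination reaction, entry-clone elements replace the cassette, and loss of ccdB counterselects against unrecombined vector. No eukaryotic promoter or polyadenylation signal is annotated around the att sites, so these elements presumably come from the incoming modules.

The rest of the genome encodes the Ad5/Ad2-type replication, packaging, core and capsid proteins, the VA RNAs and the E4 open reading frames. Only fragments of E3 are detected. The fiber gene matches a species B, CD46-binding fiber rather than the native Ad5 one, consistent with the 5/35 chimeric fiber named in the record. A fiber of this kind redirects virion attachment to CD46.
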