Addgene plasmid #121847: JC201: pMVP/Ad/5-35-DEST
Purpose: (Empty Backbone) pMVP destination vector, empty 5/35 fiber-modified adenovirus vector backbone
Depositing lab: Christopher Newgard. Depositing organization: Duke University. Publication: Creation of versatile cloning platforms for transgene expression and dCas9-based epigenome editing. Haldeman JM, Conway AE, Arlotto ME, Slentz DH, Muoio DM, Becker TC, Newgard CB. Nucleic Acids Res. 2018 Dec 27. pii: 5264291. doi: 10.1093/nar/gky1286. PubMed 30590691.
Backbone
  Vector backbone: IQ013
  Backbone manufacturer: Newgard Lab
  Backbone size (bp): 31848
  Vector type: Adenoviral ; pMVP Gateway Destination Vector
Growth in bacteria
  Bacterial resistance: Chloramphenicol and Ampicillin, 25 & 100 μg/mL
  Growth temperature: 37°C
  Growth strain: ccdB Survival
  Copy number: High Copy
Gene/Insert
  Gene/Insert name: Gateway selection cassette (ccdb gene + Chlor resistance gene)
  Species: Synthetic
  Insert size (bp): 2015
  Cloning method: Gibson Cloning
Terms and licenses: Academic/Nonprofit Terms; Industry Terms: Not Available to Industry
How to cite: JC201: pMVP/Ad/5-35-DEST was a gift from Christopher Newgard (Addgene plasmid # 121847 ; http://n2t.net/addgene:121847 ; RRID:Addgene_121847)
